Addgene plasmid #77389: CDK1 gRNA (BRDN0001146007)
Purpose: 3rd generation lentiviral gRNA plasmid targeting human CDK1
Depositing lab: John Doench & David Root. Depositing organization: Broad Institute. Publication: Optimized sgRNA design to maximize activity and minimize off-target effects of CRISPR-Cas9. Doench JG, Fusi N, Sullender M, Hegde M, Vaimberg EW, Donovan KF, Smith I, Tothova Z, Wilen C, Orchard R, Virgin HW, Listgarten J, Root DE. Nat Biotechnol. 2016 Jan 18. doi: 10.1038/nbt.3437. PubMed 26780180.
Backbone
  Vector backbone: lentiGuide-Puro
  Backbone manufacturer: Zhang Lab (Addgene plasmid # 52963)
  Vector type: Mammalian Expression, Lentiviral, CRISPR
  Selectable markers: Puromycin
Growth in bacteria
  Bacterial resistance: Ampicillin, 100 μg/mL
  Growth temperature: 37°C
  Growth strain: DH5alpha
  Copy number: High Copy
Gene/Insert
  Gene/Insert name: CDK1 (alt names: CDK1; NM_001786.4)
  gRNA/shRNA sequence: GATCTCCAGAAGTATTGCTG
  Species: H. sapiens (human)
  Entrez Gene: CDK1 (a.k.a. CDC2, CDC28A, P34CDC2)
  Promoter: hU6
  Cloning method: Unknown
  Sequencing primers: 5′ U6-F; 3′ pS2-R
Terms and licenses: Academic/Nonprofit Terms; Industry Terms: Not Available to Industry
Depositor comments: The gRNA was designed to target the following Genbank reference sequence(s): NM_001786.4,NM_033379.4. Note that this plasmid does NOT contain Cas9. It should be used in conjunction with lentiCas9-Blast (Addgene #52962) or otherwise with cell lines already expressing Cas9. Browse the full kinome gRNA library at http://www.addgene.org/pooled-library/broadgpp-human-kinome/ or visit http://www.broadinstitute.org/rnai/public/ for detailed protocols and information.
How to cite: CDK1 gRNA (BRDN0001146007) was a gift from John Doench & David Root (Addgene plasmid # 77389 ; http://n2t.net/addgene:77389 ; RRID:Addgene_77389)
