[The description below was written by a language model from this plasmid's Addgene catalogue record and pLannotate feature annotations shown in this document.]
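Description:
CDK1 gRNA (BRDN0001146007) is a third-generation lentiviral CRISPR guide plasmid built on the lentiGuide-Puro backbone, carrying a single guide RNA directed against human CDK1 (also known as CDC2). It is propagated in E. coli as a high-copy plasmid through a ColE1/pUC-type origin and selected with ampicillin via the β-lactamase gene. An f1 origin, an SV40 origin and poly(A) signal, and remnants of lac and phage-promoter sequences are also annotated in the bacterial backbone.

The lentiviral transfer cassette begins with an RSV promoter fused to a truncated HIV-1 5' LTR, which makes genomic RNA production Tat-independent. This is followed by the Ψ packaging signal with a partial gag sequence, the Rev response element for nuclear export of the unspliced genome, and a cPPT/CTS element. A self-inactivating ΔU3 3' LTR closes the cassette.

Two expression units sit within it. A human U6 RNA polymerase III promoter drives the CDK1-specific spacer joined to the Streptococcus pyogenes Cas9 guide scaffold. An EF-1α core promoter with its intron A drives puromycin N-acetyltransferase, followed by a WPRE to enhance transcript expression, allowing puromycin selection of transduced mammalian cells.

The plasmid does not encode Cas9, so it must be used with a separate Cas9 vector or in cells that already express the nuclease. The guide was designed against two CDK1 reference transcripts and belongs to a human kinome guide collection. It is intended for Cas9-mediated targeting of CDK1 in human cells.
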