Features (pLannotate 1.2.2; 29 found; start..end, strand, type, name):
     14..80      +  CDS            small t antigen (fragment): SV40 (simian virus 40) small t antigen
    106..317     +  promoter       EF-1α core promoter: core promoter for human elongation factor EF-1α
    318..1256    +  intron         EF-1α intron A: intron upstream of the start codon of human EF-1α
   1278..1877    +  CDS            PuroR (fragment): puromycin N-acetyltransferase; pac from Streptomyces; confers resistance to puromycin
   1893..2481    +  misc_feature   WPRE: woodchuck hepatitis virus posttranscriptional regulatory element
   2532..2551    +  misc_feature   cPPT/CTS (fragment): central polypurine tract and central termination sequence of HIV-1
   2553..2786    +  LTR            3' LTR (ΔU3): self-inactivating 3' long terminal repeat (LTR) from HIV-1
   2864..2985    +  polyA_signal   SV40 poly(A) signal: SV40 polyadenylation signal
   3025..3160    +  rep_origin     SV40 ori: SV40 origin of replication
   3181..3199    -  promoter       T7 promoter: promoter for bacteriophage T7 RNA polymerase
   3207..3362    +  CDS            lacZα (fragment): LacZα fragment of β-galactosidase; lacZ fragment
   3367..3795    +  rep_origin     f1 ori (sequence partly withheld): f1 bacteriophage origin of replication; arrow indicates direction of (+) strand synthesis
   3848..3952    +  promoter       AmpR promoter: bla
   3953..4813    +  CDS            AmpR: β-lactamase; bla; confers resistance to ampicillin, carbenicillin, and related antibiotics
   4984..5572    +  rep_origin     ori: high-copy-number ColE1/pMB1/pBR322/pUC origin of replication
   5755..5847    +  CDS            lacI (fragment): lac repressor; lacI; The lac repressor binds to the lac operator to inhibit transcription in E. coli. This inhibition can be relieved by adding lactose or isopropyl-β-D-thiogalactopyranoside (IPTG).
   5860..5881    +  protein_bind   CAP binding site: CAP binding activates transcription in the presence of cAMP. E. coli catabolite activator protein
   5896..5926    +  promoter       lac promoter: promoter for the E. coli lac operon
   5934..5950    +  protein_bind   lac operator: The lac repressor binds to the lac operator to inhibit transcription in E. coli. This inhibition can be relieved by adding lactose or isopropyl-β-D-thiogalactopyranoside (IPTG). lac repressor encoded by lacI
   5995..6013    +  promoter       T3 promoter: promoter for bacteriophage T3 RNA polymerase
   6041..6267    +  promoter       RSV promoter: Rous sarcoma virus enhancer/promoter
   6268..6448    +  LTR            5' LTR (truncated): truncated 5' long terminal repeat (LTR) from HIV-1
   6495..6620    +  misc_feature   HIV-1 Ψ: packaging signal of human immunodeficiency virus type 1
   6604..6967    +  CDS            HIV-1 gag (fragment): gag protein from human immunodeficiency virus 1; gag
   7113..7346    +  misc_feature   RRE: The Rev response element (RRE) of HIV-1 allows for Rev-dependent mRNA export from the nucleus to the cytoplasm.
   7723..7749    +  CDS            Rev (fragment): human immunodeficiency virus 1 (HIV-1) Rev protein; rev; enhances nuclear export of unspliced and incompletely spliced viral mRNAs
   7753..7993    +  promoter       U6 promoter: RNA polymerase III promoter for human U6 snRNA
   8023..8098    +  misc_RNA       gRNA scaffold: guide RNA scaffold for the Streptococcus pyogenes CRISPR/Cas9 system
   8154..8271    +  misc_feature   cPPT/CTS: central polypurine tract and central termination sequence of HIV-1
>Addgene plasmid #77389 | CDK1 gRNA (BRDN0001146007) | addgene full sequence | sequence record 187668 | Addgene Assembled Sequence
CCCGGGTGCAAAGATGGATAAAGTTTTAAACAGAGAGGAATCTTTGCAGCTAATGGACCTTCTAGGTCTT
GAAAGGAGTGGGAATTGGCTCCGGTGCCCGTCAGTGGGCAGAGCGCACATCGCCCACAGTCCCCGAGAAG
TTGGGGGGAGGGGTCGGCAATTGATCCGGTGCCTAGAGAAGGTGGCGCGGGGTAAACTGGGAAAGTGATG
TCGTGTACTGGCTCCGCCTTTTTCCCGAGGGTGGGGGAGAACCGTATATAAGTGCAGTAGTCGCCGTGAA
CGTTCTTTTTCGCAACGGGTTTGCCGCCAGAACACAGGTAAGTGCCGTGTGTGGTTCCCGCGGGCCTGGC
CTCTTTACGGGTTATGGCCCTTGCGTGCCTTGAATTACTTCCACCTGGCTGCAGTACGTGATTCTTGATC
CCGAGCTTCGGGTTGGAAGTGGGTGGGAGAGTTCGAGGCCTTGCGCTTAAGGAGCCCCTTCGCCTCGTGC
TTGAGTTGAGGCCTGGCCTGGGCGCTGGGGCCGCCGCGTGCGAATCTGGTGGCACCTTCGCGCCTGTCTC
GCTGCTTTCGATAAGTCTCTAGCCATTTAAAATTTTTGATGACCTGCTGCGACGCTTTTTTTCTGGCAAG
ATAGTCTTGTAAATGCGGGCCAAGATCTGCACACTGGTATTTCGGTTTTTGGGGCCGCGGGCGGCGACGG
GGCCCGTGCGTCCCAGCGCACATGTTCGGCGAGGCGGGGCCTGCGAGCGCGGCCACCGAGAATCGGACGG
GGGTAGTCTCAAGCTGGCCGGCCTGCTCTGGTGCCTGGCCTCGCGCCGCCGTGTATCGCCCCGCCCTGGG
CGGCAAGGCTGGCCCGGTCGGCACCAGTTGCGTGAGCGGAAAGATGGCCGCTTCCCGGCCCTGCTGCAGG
GAGCTCAAAATGGAGGACGCGGCGCTCGGGAGAGCGGGCGGGTGAGTCACCCACACAAAGGAAAAGGGCC
TTTCCGTCCTCAGCCGTCGCTTCATGTGACTCCACGGAGTACCGGGCGCCGTCCAGGCACCTCGATTAGT
TCTCGAGCTTTTGGAGTACGTCGTCTTTAGGTTGGGGGGAGGGGTTTTATGCGATGGAGTTTCCCCACAC
TGAGTGGGTGGAGACTGAAGTTAGGCCAGCTTGGCACTTGATGTAATTCTCCTTGGAATTTGCCCTTTTT
GAGTTTGGATCTTGGTTCATTCTCAAGCCTCAGACAGTGGTTCAAAGTTTTTTTCTTCCATTTCAGGTGT
CGTGACGTACGGCCACCATGACCGAGTACAAGCCCACGGTGCGCCTCGCCACCCGCGACGACGTCCCCAG
GGCCGTACGCACCCTCGCCGCCGCGTTCGCCGACTACCCCGCCACGCGCCACACCGTCGATCCGGACCGC
CACATCGAGCGGGTCACCGAGCTGCAAGAACTCTTCCTCACGCGCGTCGGGCTCGACATCGGCAAGGTGT
GGGTCGCGGACGACGGCGCCGCCGTGGCGGTCTGGACCACGCCGGAGAGCGTCGAAGCGGGGGCGGTGTT
CGCCGAGATCGGCCCGCGCATGGCCGAGTTGAGCGGTTCCCGGCTGGCCGCGCAGCAACAGATGGAAGGC
CTCCTGGCGCCGCACCGGCCCAAGGAGCCCGCGTGGTTCCTGGCCACCGTCGGAGTCTCGCCCGACCACC
AGGGCAAGGGTCTGGGCAGCGCCGTCGTGCTCCCCGGAGTGGAGGCGGCCGAGCGCGCCGGGGTGCCCGC
CTTCCTGGAGACCTCCGCGCCCCGCAACCTCCCCTTCTACGAGCGGCTCGGCTTCACCGTCACCGCCGAC
GTCGAGGTGCCCGAAGGACCGCGCACCTGGTGCATGACCCGCAAGCCCGGTGCCTGAACGCGTTAAGTCG
ACAATCAACCTCTGGATTACAAAATTTGTGAAAGATTGACTGGTATTCTTAACTATGTTGCTCCTTTTAC
GCTATGTGGATACGCTGCTTTAATGCCTTTGTATCATGCTATTGCTTCCCGTATGGCTTTCATTTTCTCC
TCCTTGTATAAATCCTGGTTGCTGTCTCTTTATGAGGAGTTGTGGCCCGTTGTCAGGCAACGTGGCGTGG
TGTGCACTGTGTTTGCTGACGCAACCCCCACTGGTTGGGGCATTGCCACCACCTGTCAGCTCCTTTCCGG
GACTTTCGCTTTCCCCCTCCCTATTGCCACGGCGGAACTCATCGCCGCCTGCCTTGCCCGCTGCTGGACA
GGGGCTCGGCTGTTGGGCACTGACAATTCCGTGGTGTTGTCGGGGAAATCATCGTCCTTTCCTTGGCTGC
TCGCCTGTGTTGCCACCTGGATTCTGCGCGGGACGTCCTTCTGCTACGTCCCTTCGGCCCTCAATCCAGC
GGACCTTCCTTCCCGCGGCCTGCTGCCGGCTCTGCGGCCTCTTCCGCGTCTTCGCCTTCGCCCTCAGACG
AGTCGGATCTCCCTTTGGGCCGCCTCCCCGCGTCGACTTTAAGACCAATGACTTACAAGGCAGCTGTAGA
TCTTAGCCACTTTTTAAAAGAAAAGGGGGGACTGGAAGGGCTAATTCACTCCCAACGAAGACAAGATCTG
CTTTTTGCTTGTACTGGGTCTCTCTGGTTAGACCAGATCTGAGCCTGGGAGCTCTCTGGCTAACTAGGGA
ACCCACTGCTTAAGCCTCAATAAAGCTTGCCTTGAGTGCTTCAAGTAGTGTGTGCCCGTCTGTTGTGTGA
CTCTGGTAACTAGAGATCCCTCAGACCCTTTTAGTCAGTGTGGAAAATCTCTAGCAGTACGTATAGTAGT
TCATGTCATCTTATTATTCAGTATTTATAACTTGCAAAGAAATGAATATCAGAGAGTGAGAGGAACTTGT
TTATTGCAGCTTATAATGGTTACAAATAAAGCAATAGCATCACAAATTTCACAAATAAAGCATTTTTTTC
ACTGCATTCTAGTTGTGGTTTGTCCAAACTCATCAATGTATCTTATCATGTCTGGCTCTAGCTATCCCGC
CCCTAACTCCGCCCATCCCGCCCCTAACTCCGCCCAGTTCCGCCCATTCTCCGCCCCATGGCTGACTAAT
TTTTTTTATTTATGCAGAGGCCGAGGCCGCCTCGGCCTCTGAGCTATTCCAGAAGTAGTGAGGAGGCTTT
TTTGGAGGCCTAGGGACGTACCCAATTCGCCCTATAGTGAGTCGTATTACGCGCGCTCACTGGCCGTCGT
TTTACAACGTCGTGACTGGGAAAACCCTGGCGTTACCCAACTTAATCGCCTTGCAGCACATCCCCCTTTC
GCCAGCTGGCGTAATAGCGAAGAGGCCCGCACCGATCGCCCTTCCCAACAGTTGCGCAGCCTGAATGGCG
AATGGG
[124 nt withheld, positions 3367-3490]
C
[91 nt withheld, positions 3492-3582]
A
[49 nt withheld, positions 3584-3632]
CCTTTGACGTTGGAGTCCACGTTCTTT
[37 nt withheld, positions 3660-3696]
ACCCTATCTCGGTCTATTCTTTTGATTTATAAGGGATTTTGCCGATTTCGGCCTATTGGTTAAAAAATGA
GCTGATTTAACAAAAATTTAACGCGAATTTTAACAAAATATTAACGCTTACAATTTAGGTGGCACTTTTC
GGGGAAATGTGCGCGGAACCCCTATTTGTTTATTTTTCTAAATACATTCAAATATGTATCCGCTCATGAG
ACAATAACCCTGATAAATGCTTCAATAATATTGAAAAAGGAAGAGTATGAGTATTCAACATTTCCGTGTC
GCCCTTATTCCCTTTTTTGCGGCATTTTGCCTTCCTGTTTTTGCTCACCCAGAAACGCTGGTGAAAGTAA
AAGATGCTGAAGATCAGTTGGGTGCACGAGTGGGTTACATCGAACTGGATCTCAACAGCGGTAAGATCCT
TGAGAGTTTTCGCCCCGAAGAACGTTTTCCAATGATGAGCACTTTTAAAGTTCTGCTATGTGGCGCGGTA
TTATCCCGTATTGACGCCGGGCAAGAGCAACTCGGTCGCCGCATACACTATTCTCAGAATGACTTGGTTG
AGTACTCACCAGTCACAGAAAAGCATCTTACGGATGGCATGACAGTAAGAGAATTATGCAGTGCTGCCAT
AACCATGAGTGATAACACTGCGGCCAACTTACTTCTGACAACGATCGGAGGACCGAAGGAGCTAACCGCT
TTTTTGCACAACATGGGGGATCATGTAACTCGCCTTGATCGTTGGGAACCGGAGCTGAATGAAGCCATAC
CAAACGACGAGCGTGACACCACGATGCCTGTAGCAATGGCAACAACGTTGCGCAAACTATTAACTGGCGA
ACTACTTACTCTAGCTTCCCGGCAACAATTAATAGACTGGATGGAGGCGGATAAAGTTGCAGGACCACTT
CTGCGCTCGGCCCTTCCGGCTGGCTGGTTTATTGCTGATAAATCTGGAGCCGGTGAGCGTGGGTCTCGCG
GTATCATTGCAGCACTGGGGCCAGATGGTAAGCCCTCCCGTATCGTAGTTATCTACACGACGGGGAGTCA
GGCAACTATGGATGAACGAAATAGACAGATCGCTGAGATAGGTGCCTCACTGATTAAGCATTGGTAACTG
TCAGACCAAGTTTACTCATATATACTTTAGATTGATTTAAAACTTCATTTTTAATTTAAAAGGATCTAGG
TGAAGATCCTTTTTGATAATCTCATGACCAAAATCCCTTAACGTGAGTTTTCGTTCCACTGAGCGTCAGA
CCCCGTAGAAAAGATCAAAGGATCTTCTTGAGATCCTTTTTTTCTGCGCGTAATCTGCTGCTTGCAAACA
AAAAAACCACCGCTACCAGCGGTGGTTTGTTTGCCGGATCAAGAGCTACCAACTCTTTTTCCGAAGGTAA
CTGGCTTCAGCAGAGCGCAGATACCAAATACTGTTCTTCTAGTGTAGCCGTAGTTAGGCCACCACTTCAA
GAACTCTGTAGCACCGCCTACATACCTCGCTCTGCTAATCCTGTTACCAGTGGCTGCTGCCAGTGGCGAT
AAGTCGTGTCTTACCGGGTTGGACTCAAGACGATAGTTACCGGATAAGGCGCAGCGGTCGGGCTGAACGG
GGGGTTCGTGCACACAGCCCAGCTTGGAGCGAACGACCTACACCGAACTGAGATACCTACAGCGTGAGCT
ATGAGAAAGCGCCACGCTTCCCGAAGGGAGAAAGGCGGACAGGTATCCGGTAAGCGGCAGGGTCGGAACA
GGAGAGCGCACGAGGGAGCTTCCAGGGGGAAACGCCTGGTATCTTTATAGTCCTGTCGGGTTTCGCCACC
TCTGACTTGAGCGTCGATTTTTGTGATGCTCGTCAGGGGGGCGGAGCCTATGGAAAAACGCCAGCAACGC
GGCCTTTTTACGGTTCCTGGCCTTTTGCTGGCCTTTTGCTCACATGTTCTTTCCTGCGTTATCCCCTGAT
TCTGTGGATAACCGTATTACCGCCTTTGAGTGAGCTGATACCGCTCGCCGCAGCCGAACGACCGAGCGCA
GCGAGTCAGTGAGCGAGGAAGCGGAAGAGCGCCCAATACGCAAACCGCCTCTCCCCGCGCGTTGGCCGAT
TCATTAATGCAGCTGGCACGACAGGTTTCCCGACTGGAAAGCGGGCAGTGAGCGCAACGCAATTAATGTG
AGTTAGCTCACTCATTAGGCACCCCAGGCTTTACACTTTATGCTTCCGGCTCGTATGTTGTGTGGAATTG
TGAGCGGATAACAATTTCACACAGGAAACAGCTATGACCATGATTACGCCAAGCGCGCAATTAACCCTCA
CTAAAGGGAACAAAAGCTGGAGCTGCAAGCTTAATGTAGTCTTATGCAATACTCTTGTAGTCTTGCAACA
TGGTAACGATGAGTTAGCAACATGCCTTACAAGGAGAGAAAAAGCACCGTGCATGCCGATTGGTGGAAGT
AAGGTGGTACGATCGTGCCTTATTAGGAAGGCAACAGACGGGTCTGACATGGATTGGACGAACCACTGAA
TTGCCGCATTGCAGAGATATTGTATTTAAGTGCCTAGCTCGATACATAAACGGGTCTCTCTGGTTAGACC
AGATCTGAGCCTGGGAGCTCTCTGGCTAACTAGGGAACCCACTGCTTAAGCCTCAATAAAGCTTGCCTTG
AGTGCTTCAAGTAGTGTGTGCCCGTCTGTTGTGTGACTCTGGTAACTAGAGATCCCTCAGACCCTTTTAG
TCAGTGTGGAAAATCTCTAGCAGTGGCGCCCGAACAGGGACTTGAAAGCGAAAGGGAAACCAGAGGAGCT
CTCTCGACGCAGGACTCGGCTTGCTGAAGCGCGCACGGCAAGAGGCGAGGGGCGGCGACTGGTGAGTACG
CCAAAAATTTTGACTAGCGGAGGCTAGAAGGAGAGAGATGGGTGCGAGAGCGTCAGTATTAAGCGGGGGA
GAATTAGATCGCGATGGGAAAAAATTCGGTTAAGGCCAGGGGGAAAGAAAAAATATAAATTAAAACATAT
AGTATGGGCAAGCAGGGAGCTAGAACGATTCGCAGTTAATCCTGGCCTGTTAGAAACATCAGAAGGCTGT
AGACAAATACTGGGACAGCTACAACCATCCCTTCAGACAGGATCAGAAGAACTTAGATCATTATATAATA
CAGTAGCAACCCTCTATTGTGTGCATCAAAGGATAGAGATAAAAGACACCAAGGAAGCTTTAGACAAGAT
AGAGGAAGAGCAAAACAAAAGTAAGACCACCGCACAGCAAGCGGCCGCTGATCTTCAGACCTGGAGGAGG
AGATATGAGGGACAATTGGAGAAGTGAATTATATAAATATAAAGTAGTAAAAATTGAACCATTAGGAGTA
GCACCCACCAAGGCAAAGAGAAGAGTGGTGCAGAGAGAAAAAAGAGCAGTGGGAATAGGAGCTTTGTTCC
TTGGGTTCTTGGGAGCAGCAGGAAGCACTATGGGCGCAGCGTCAATGACGCTGACGGTACAGGCCAGACA
ATTATTGTCTGGTATAGTGCAGCAGCAGAACAATTTGCTGAGGGCTATTGAGGCGCAACAGCATCTGTTG
CAACTCACAGTCTGGGGCATCAAGCAGCTCCAGGCAAGAATCCTGGCTGTGGAAAGATACCTAAAGGATC
AACAGCTCCTGGGGATTTGGGGTTGCTCTGGAAAACTCATTTGCACCACTGCTGTGCCTTGGAATGCTAG
TTGGAGTAATAAATCTCTGGAACAGATTTGGAATCACACGACCTGGATGGAGTGGGACAGAGAAATTAAC
AATTACACAAGCTTAATACACTCCTTAATTGAAGAATCGCAAAACCAGCAAGAAAAGAATGAACAAGAAT
TATTGGAATTAGATAAATGGGCAAGTTTGTGGAATTGGTTTAACATAACAAATTGGCTGTGGTATATAAA
ATTATTCATAATGATAGTAGGAGGCTTGGTAGGTTTAAGAATAGTTTTTGCTGTACTTTCTATAGTGAAT
AGAGTTAGGCAGGGATATTCACCATTATCGTTTCAGACCCACCTCCCAACCCCGAGGGGACCCAGAGAGG
GCCTATTTCCCATGATTCCTTCATATTTGCATATACGATACAAGGCTGTTAGAGAGATAATTAGAATTAA
TTTGACTGTAAACACAAAGATATTAGTACAAAATACGTGACGTAGAAAGTAATAATTTCTTGGGTAGTTT
GCAGTTTTAAAATTATGTTTTAAAATGGACTATCATATGCTTACCGTAACTTGAAAGTATTTCGATTTCT
TGGCTTTATATATCTTGTGGAAAGGACGAAACACCGGATCTCCAGAAGTATTGCTGGTTTTAGAGCTAGA
AATAGCAAGTTAAAATAAGGCTAGTCCGTTATCAACTTGAAAAAGTGGCACCGAGTCGGTGCTTTTTTAA
GCTTGGCGTAACTAGATCTTGAGACAAATGGCAGTATTCATCCACAATTTTAAAAGAAAAGGGGGGATTG
GGGGGTACAGTGCAGGGGAAAGAATAGTAGACATAATAGCAACAGACATACAAACTAAAGAATTACAAAA
ACAAATTACAAAAATTCAAAATTTTCGGGTTTATTACAGGGACAGCAGAGATCCACTTTGGCGCCGGCTC
GAGGGGG
