>Addgene plasmid #77389 | CDK1 gRNA (BRDN0001146007) | depositor partial sequence | sequence record 144849 | Target Sequence
GATCTCCAGAAGTATTGCTG
