>Addgene plasmid #77389 | CDK1 gRNA (BRDN0001146007) | addgene partial sequence | sequence record 187667 | hU6-F
GTAGAAAGTAATAATTTCTTGGGTAGTTTGCAGTTTTAAAATTATGTTTTAAAATGGACTATCATATGCT
TACCGTAACTTGAAAGTATTTCGATTTCTTGGCTTTATATATCTTGTGGAAAGGACGAAACACCGGATCT
CCAGAAGTATTGCTGGTTTTAGAGCTAGAAATAGCAAGTTAAAATAAGGCTAGTCCGTTATCAACTTGAA
AAAGTGGCACCGAGTCGGTGCTTTTTTAAGCTTGGCGTAACTAGATCTTGAGACAAATGGCAGTATTCAT
CCACAATTTTAAAAGAAAAGGGGGGATTGGGGGGTACAGTGCAGGGGAAAGAATAGTAGACATAATAGCA
ACAGACATACAAACTAAAGAATTACAAAAACAAATTACAAAAATTCAAAATTTTCGGGTTTATTACAGGG
ACAGCAGAGATCCACTTTGGCGCCGGCTCGAGGGGGCCCGGGTGCAAAGATGGATAAAGTTTTAAACAGA
GAGGAATCTTTGCAGCTAATGGACCTTCTAGGTCTTGAAAGGAGTGGGAATTGGCTCCGGTGCCCGTCAG
TGGGCAGAGC
